>Addgene plasmid #142218 | TFORF0850 | addgene full sequence | sequence record 391522 | Addgene NGS Result
TTAATGTAGTCTTATGCAATACTCTTGTAGTCTTGCAACATGGTAACGATGAGTTAGCAACATGCCTTAC
AAGGAGAGAAAAAGCACCGTGCATGCCGATTGGTGGAAGTAAGGTGGTACGATCGTGCCTTATTAGGAAG
GCAACAGACGGGTCTGACATGGATTGGACGAACCACTGAATTGCCGCATTGCAGAGATATTGTATTTAAG
TGCCTAGCTCGATACATAAACGGGTCTCTCTGGTTAGACCAGATCTGAGCCTGGGAGCTCTCTGGCTAAC
TAGGGAACCCACTGCTTAAGCCTCAATAAAGCTTGCCTTGAGTGCTTCAAGTAGTGTGTGCCCGTCTGTT
GTGTGACTCTGGTAACTAGAGATCCCTCAGACCCTTTTAGTCAGTGTGGAAAATCTCTAGCAGTGGCGCC
CGAACAGGGACTTGAAAGCGAAAGGGAAACCAGAGGAGCTCTCTCGACGCAGGACTCGGCTTGCTGAAGC
GCGCACGGCAAGAGGCGAGGGGCGGCGACTGGTGAGTACGCCAAAAATTTTGACTAGCGGAGGCTAGAAG
GAGAGAGATGGGTGCGAGAGCGTCAGTATTAAGCGGGGGAGAATTAGATCGCGATGGGAAAAAATTCGGT
TAAGGCCAGGGGGAAAGAAAAAATATAAATTAAAACATATAGTATGGGCAAGCAGGGAGCTAGAACGATT
CGCAGTTAATCCTGGCCTGTTAGAAACATCAGAAGGCTGTAGACAAATACTGGGACAGCTACAACCATCC
CTTCAGACAGGATCAGAAGAACTTAGATCATTATATAATACAGTAGCAACCCTCTATTGTGTGCATCAAA
GGATAGAGATAAAAGACACCAAGGAAGCTTTAGACAAGATAGAGGAAGAGCAAAACAAAAGTAAGACCAC
CGCACAGCAAGCGGCCGCTGATCTTCAGACCTGGAGGAGGAGATATGAGGGACAATTGGAGAAGTGAATT
ATATAAATATAAAGTAGTAAAAATTGAACCATTAGGAGTAGCACCCACCAAGGCAAAGAGAAGAGTGGTG
CAGAGAGAAAAAAGAGCAGTGGGAATAGGAGCTTTGTTCCTTGGGTTCTTGGGAGCAGCAGGAAGCACTA
TGGGCGCAGCGTCAATGACGCTGACGGTACAGGCCAGACAATTATTGTCTGGTATAGTGCAGCAGCAGAA
CAATTTGCTGAGGGCTATTGAGGCGCAACAGCATCTGTTGCAACTCACAGTCTGGGGCATCAAGCAGCTC
CAGGCAAGAATCCTGGCTGTGGAAAGATACCTAAAGGATCAACAGCTCCTGGGGATTTGGGGTTGCTCTG
GAAAACTCATTTGCACCACTGCTGTGCCTTGGAATGCTAGTTGGAGTAATAAATCTCTGGAACAGATTTG
GAATCACACGACCTGGATGGAGTGGGACAGAGAAATTAACAATTACACAAGCTTAATACACTCCTTAATT
GAAGAATCGCAAAACCAGCAAGAAAAGAATGAACAAGAATTATTGGAATTAGATAAATGGGCAAGTTTGT
GGAATTGGTTTAACATAACAAATTGGCTGTGGTATATAAAATTATTCATAATGATAGTAGGAGGCTTGGT
AGGTTTAAGAATAGTTTTTGCTGTACTTTCTATAGTGAATAGAGTTAGGCAGGGATATTCACCATTATCG
TTTCAGACCCACCTCCCAACCCCGAGGGGACCCATGCATTGCATCTCAATTAGTCAGCAACCAGGTGTGG
AAAGTCCCCAGGCTCCCCAGCAGGCAGAAGTATGCAAAGCATGCGTCTCAATTAGTCAGCAACCATAGTC
CCGCCCCTAACTCCGCCCATCCCGCCCCTAACTCCGCCCAGTTCCGCCCATTCTCCGCCCCATGGCTGAC
TAATTTTTTTTATTTATGCAGAGGCCGAGGCCGCCTCGGCCTCTGAGCTATTCCAGAAGTAGTGAGGAGG
CTTTTTTGGAGGCCTAGGCTTTTGCAAAAAGCTTTCTAGAGGTACCACCGGAGCTTACCATGACCGAGTA
CAAGCCCACGGTGCGCCTCGCCACCCGCGACGACGTCCCCAGGGCCGTACGCACCCTCGCCGCCGCGTTC
GCCGACTACCCCGCCACGCGCCACACCGTCGATCCGGACCGCCACATCGAGCGGGTCACCGAGCTGCAAG
AACTCTTCCTCACGCGCGTCGGGCTCGACATCGGCAAGGTGTGGGTCGCGGACGACGGCGCCGCCGTGGC
GGTCTGGACCACGCCGGAGAGCGTCGAAGCGGGGGCGGTGTTCGCCGAGATCGGCCCGCGCATGGCCGAG
TTGAGCGGTTCCCGGCTGGCCGCGCAGCAACAGATGGAAGGCCTCCTGGCGCCGCACCGGCCCAAGGAGC
CCGCGTGGTTCCTGGCCACCGTCGGCGTCTCGCCCGACCACCAGGGCAAGGGTCTGGGCAGCGCCGTCGT
GCTCCCCGGAGTGGAGGCGGCCGAGCGCGCCGGGGTGCCCGCCTTCCTGGAGACCTCCGCGCCCCGCAAC
CTCCCCTTCTACGAGCGGCTCGGCTTCACCGTCACCGCCGACGTCGAGGTGCCCGAAGGACCGCGCACCT
GGTGCATGACCCGCAAGCCCGGTGCCAGTTAACGAATTCTAGATCTTGAGACAAATGGCAGTATTCATCC
ACAATTTTAAAAGAAAAGGGGGGATTGGGGGGTACAGTGCAGGGGAAAGAATAGTAGACATAATAGCAAC
AGACATACAAACTAAAGAATTACAAAAACAAATTACAAAAATTCAAAATTTTCGGGTTTATTACAGGGAC
AGCAGAGATCCACTTTGGCGCCGGCTCGAGGCCTGCAGGTGCAAAGATGGATAAAGTTTTAAACAGAGAG
GAATCTTTGCAGCTAATGGACCTTCTAGGTCTTGAAAGGAGTGGGAATTGGCTCCGGTGCCCGTCAGTGG
GCAGAGCGCACATCGCCCACAGTCCCCGAGAAGTTGGGGGGAGGGGTCGGCAATTGAACCGGTGCCTAGA
GAAGGTGGCGCGGGGTAAACTGGGAAAGTGATGTCGTGTACTGGCTCCGCCTTTTTCCCGAGGGTGGGGG
AGAACCGTATATAAGTGCAGTAGTCGCCGTGAACGTTCTTTTTCGCAACGGGTTTGCCGCCAGAACACAG
GTAAGTGCCGTGTGTGGTTCCCGCGGGCCTGGCCTCTTTACGGGTTATGGCCCTTGCGTGCCTTGAATTA
CTTCCACCTGGCTGCAGTACGTGATTCTTGATCCCGAGCTTCGGGTTGGAAGTGGGTGGGAGAGTTCGAG
GCCTTGCGCTTAAGGAGCCCCTTCGCCTCGTGCTTGAGTTGAGGCCTGGCCTGGGCGCTGGGGCCGCCGC
GTGCGAATCTGGTGGCACCTTCGCGCCTGTCTCGCTGCTTTCGATAAGTCTCTAGCCATTTAAAATTTTT
GATGACCTGCTGCGACGCTTTTTTTCTGGCAAGATAGTCTTGTAAATGCGGGCCAAGATCTGCACACTGG
TATTTCGGTTTTTGGGGCCGCGGGCGGCGACGGGGCCCGTGCGTCCCAGCGCACATGTTCGGCGAGGCGG
GGCCTGCGAGCGCGGCCACCGAGAATCGGACGGGGGTAGTCTCAAGCTGGCCGGCCTGCTCTGGTGCCTG
GCCTCGCGCCGCCGTGTATCGCCCCGCCCTGGGCGGCAAGGCTGGCCCGGTCGGCACCAGTTGCGTGAGC
GGAAAGATGGCCGCTTCCCGGCCCTGCTGCAGGGAGCTCAAAATGGAGGACGCGGCGCTCGGGAGAGCGG
GCGGGTGAGTCACCCACACAAAGGAAAAGGGCCTTTCCGTCCTCAGCCGTCGCTTCATGTGACTCCACGG
AGTACCGGGCGCCGTCCAGGCACCTCGATTAGTTCTCGAGCTTTTGGAGTACGTCGTCTTTAGGTTGGGG
GGAGGGGTTTTATGCGATGGAGTTTCCCCACACTGAGTGGGTGGAGACTGAAGTTAGGCCAGCTTGGCAC
TTGATGTAATTCTCCTTGGAATTTGCCCTTTTTGAGTTTGGATCTTGGTTCATTCTCAAGCCTCAGACAG
TGGTTCAAAGTTTTTTTCTTCCATTTCAGGTGTCGTGAGGCTAGCACCGCCACCATGAGATACAAGACAT
CCTTGGTGATGAGGAAACGATTACGGCTTTACCGAAACACTCTTAAAGAGTCAAGTAGCAGCTCTGGACA
CCATGGCCCCCAGCTCACCGCCGCCTCCAGCCCCTCGGTGTTCCCGGGCCTCCACGAGGAGCCTCCCCAG
GCCTCCCCCAGCCGTCCTTTGAATGGACTCCTGCGTCTGGGGCTCCCTGGAGACATGTACGCGCGGCCGG
AGCCCTTCCCGCCAGGGCCTGCGGCCCGCAGCGACGCCCTGGCAGCTGCCGCAGCCCTGCATGGCTACGG
GGGCATGAACCTGACGGTGAACCTCGCTGCGCCCCACGGTCCTGGCGCTTTCTTCCGCTACATGCGCCAG
CCCATCAAACAGGAGCTCATCTGCAAGTGGCTGGCGGCCGACGGCACCGCGACCCCGAGCCTCTGCTCCA
AAACTTTCAGCACCATGCACGAGCTGGTCACGCACGTCACCGTGGAGCACGTCGGCGGCCCGGAACAGGC
CAACCACATTTGCTTCTGGGAGGAGTGTCCGCGCCAGGGAAAGCCCTTCAAAGCCAAATACAAACTTGTA
AATCACATCCGCGTGCACACGGGCGAGAAGCCCTTCCCTTGTCCTTTCCCGGGGTGTGGGAAGGTCTTTG
CTAGATCAGAAAATCTCAAAATACACAAACGAACTCACACAGGCGAGAAGCCCTTCAGATGCGAGTTCGA
GGGCTGCGAGCGGCGCTTCGCCAACAGCAGCGACCGTAAGAAGCATTCGCACGTGCACACTAGCGACAAG
CCATACACGTGCAAGGTGCGGGGCTGCGACAAGTGCTACACGCACCCCAGCTCGCTGCGTAAGCACATGA
AGGTGCACGGGCGCTCGCCGCCGCCCAGCTCTGGCTACGATTCGGCTACACCGTCTGCCCTCGTGTCGCC
CTCGTCGGACTGCGGCCACAAGTCCCAGGTGGCCTCCTCGGCGGCGGTGGCGGCGCGTACCGCCGACTTG
AGCGAATAGTAATGAACTAGTCCGTAACTTGAAAGTATTTCGATTTCTTGGCTTTATATATCTTGTGGAA
AGGACGAAGGAGTACTGGAGAAACGTGCGCCACGCGTTAAGTCGACAATCAACCTCTGGATTACAAAATT
TGTGAAAGATTGACTGGTATTCTTAACTATGTTGCTCCTTTTACGCTATGTGGATACGCTGCTTTAATGC
CTTTGTATCATGCTATTGCTTCCCGTATGGCTTTCATTTTCTCCTCCTTGTATAAATCCTGGTTGCTGTC
TCTTTATGAGGAGTTGTGGCCCGTTGTCAGGCAACGTGGCGTGGTGTGCACTGTGTTTGCTGACGCAACC
CCCACTGGTTGGGGCATTGCCACCACCTGTCAGCTCCTTTCCGGGACTTTCGCTTTCCCCCTCCCTATTG
CCACGGCGGAACTCATCGCCGCCTGCCTTGCCCGCTGCTGGACAGGGGCTCGGCTGTTGGGCACTGACAA
TTCCGTGGTGTTGTCGGGGAAATCATCGTCCTTTCCTTGGCTGCTCGCCTGTGTTGCCACCTGGATTCTG
CGCGGGACGTCCTTCTGCTACGTCCCTTCGGCCCTCAATCCAGCGGACCTTCCTTCCCGCGGCCTGCTGC
CGGCTCTGCGGCCTCTTCCGCGTCTTCGCCTTCGCCCTCAGACGAGTCGGATCTCCCTTTGGGCCGCCTC
CCCGCGTCGACTTTAAGACCAATGACTTACAAGGCAGCTGTAGATCTTAGCCACTTTTTAAAAGAAAAGG
GGGGACTGGAAGGGCTAATTCACTCCCAACGAAGACAAGATCTGCTTTTTGCTTGTACTGGGTCTCTCTG
GTTAGACCAGATCTGAGCCTGGGAGCTCTCTGGCTAACTAGGGAACCCACTGCTTAAGCCTCAATAAAGC
TTGCCTTGAGTGCTTCAAGTAGTGTGTGCCCGTCTGTTGTGTGACTCTGGTAACTAGAGATCCCTCAGAC
CCTTTTAGTCAGTGTGGAAAATCTCTAGCAGTACGTATAGTAGTTCATGTCATCTTATTATTCAGTATTT
ATAACTTGCAAAGAAATGAATATCAGAGAGTGAGAGGAACTTGTTTATTGCAGCTTATAATGGTTACAAA
TAAAGCAATAGCATCACAAATTTCACAAATAAAGCATTTTTTTCACTGCATTCTAGTTGTGGTTTGTCCA
AACTCATCAATGTATCTTATCATGTCTGGCTCTAGCTATCCCGCCCCTAACTCCGCCCATCCCGCCCCTA
ACTCCGCCCAGTTCCGCCCATTCTCCGCCCCATGGCTGACTAATTTTTTTTATTTATGCAGAGGCCGAGG
CCGCCTCGGCCTCTGAGCTATTCCAGAAGTAGTGAGGAGGCTTTTTTGGAGGCCTAGGGACGTACCCAAT
TCGCCCTATAGTGAGTCGTATTACGCGCGCTCACTGGCCGTCGTTTTACAACGTCGTGACTGGGAAAACC
CTGGCGTTACCCAACTTAATCGCCTTGCAGCACATCCCCCTTTCGCCAGCTGGCGTAATAGCGAAGAGGC
CCGCACCGATCGCCCTTCCCAACAGTTGCGCAGCCTGAATGGCGAATGGG
[124 nt withheld, positions 6701-6824]
C
[91 nt withheld, positions 6826-6916]
A
[49 nt withheld, positions 6918-6966]
CCTTTGACGTTGGAGTCCACGTTCTTT
[37 nt withheld, positions 6994-7030]
ACCCTATCTCGGTCTATTCTTTTGATTTATAAGGGATTTTGCCGATTTCGGCCTATTGGTTAAAAAATGA
GCTGATTTAACAAAAATTTAACGCGAATTTTAACAAAATATTAACGCTTACAATTTAGGTGGCACTTTTC
GGGGAAATGTGCGCGGAACCCCTATTTGTTTATTTTTCTAAATACATTCAAATATGTATCCGCTCATGAG
ACAATAACCCTGATAAATGCTTCAATAATATTGAAAAAGGAAGAGTATGAGTATTCAACATTTCCGTGTC
GCCCTTATTCCCTTTTTTGCGGCATTTTGCCTTCCTGTTTTTGCTCACCCAGAAACGCTGGTGAAAGTAA
AAGATGCTGAAGATCAGTTGGGTGCACGAGTGGGTTACATCGAACTGGATCTCAACAGCGGTAAGATCCT
TGAGAGTTTTCGCCCCGAAGAACGTTTTCCAATGATGAGCACTTTTAAAGTTCTGCTATGTGGCGCGGTA
TTATCCCGTATTGACGCCGGGCAAGAGCAACTCGGTCGCCGCATACACTATTCTCAGAATGACTTGGTTG
AGTACTCACCAGTCACAGAAAAGCATCTTACGGATGGCATGACAGTAAGAGAATTATGCAGTGCTGCCAT
AACCATGAGTGATAACACTGCGGCCAACTTACTTCTGACAACGATCGGAGGACCGAAGGAGCTAACCGCT
TTTTTGCACAACATGGGGGATCATGTAACTCGCCTTGATCGTTGGGAACCGGAGCTGAATGAAGCCATAC
CAAACGACGAGCGTGACACCACGATGCCTGTAGCAATGGCAACAACGTTGCGCAAACTATTAACTGGCGA
ACTACTTACTCTAGCTTCCCGGCAACAATTAATAGACTGGATGGAGGCGGATAAAGTTGCAGGACCACTT
CTGCGCTCGGCCCTTCCGGCTGGCTGGTTTATTGCTGATAAATCTGGAGCCGGTGAGCGTGGGTCTCGCG
GTATCATTGCAGCACTGGGGCCAGATGGTAAGCCCTCCCGTATCGTAGTTATCTACACGACGGGGAGTCA
GGCAACTATGGATGAACGAAATAGACAGATCGCTGAGATAGGTGCCTCACTGATTAAGCATTGGTAACTG
TCAGACCAAGTTTACTCATATATACTTTAGATTGATTTAAAACTTCATTTTTAATTTAAAAGGATCTAGG
TGAAGATCCTTTTTGATAATCTCATGACCAAAATCCCTTAACGTGAGTTTTCGTTCCACTGAGCGTCAGA
CCCCGTAGAAAAGATCAAAGGATCTTCTTGAGATCCTTTTTTTCTGCGCGTAATCTGCTGCTTGCAAACA
AAAAAACCACCGCTACCAGCGGTGGTTTGTTTGCCGGATCAAGAGCTACCAACTCTTTTTCCGAAGGTAA
CTGGCTTCAGCAGAGCGCAGATACCAAATACTGTTCTTCTAGTGTAGCCGTAGTTAGGCCACCACTTCAA
GAACTCTGTAGCACCGCCTACATACCTCGCTCTGCTAATCCTGTTACCAGTGGCTGCTGCCAGTGGCGAT
AAGTCGTGTCTTACCGGGTTGGACTCAAGACGATAGTTACCGGATAAGGCGCAGCGGTCGGGCTGAACGG
GGGGTTCGTGCACACAGCCCAGCTTGGAGCGAACGACCTACACCGAACTGAGATACCTACAGCGTGAGCT
ATGAGAAAGCGCCACGCTTCCCGAAGGGAGAAAGGCGGACAGGTATCCGGTAAGCGGCAGGGTCGGAACA
GGAGAGCGCACGAGGGAGCTTCCAGGGGGAAACGCCTGGTATCTTTATAGTCCTGTCGGGTTTCGCCACC
TCTGACTTGAGCGTCGATTTTTGTGATGCTCGTCAGGGGGGCGGAGCCTATGGAAAAACGCCAGCAACGC
GGCCTTTTTACGGTTCCTGGCCTTTTGCTGGCCTTTTGCTCACATGTTCTTTCCTGCGTTATCCCCTGAT
TCTGTGGATAACCGTATTACCGCCTTTGAGTGAGCTGATACCGCTCGCCGCAGCCGAACGACCGAGCGCA
GCGAGTCAGTGAGCGAGGAAGCGGAAGAGCGCCCAATACGCAAACCGCCTCTCCCCGCGCGTTGGCCGAT
TCATTAATGCAGCTGGCACGACAGGTTTCCCGACTGGAAAGCGGGCAGTGAGCGCAACGCAATTAATGTG
AGTTAGCTCACTCATTAGGCACCCCAGGCTTTACACTTTATGCTTCCGGCTCGTATGTTGTGTGGAATTG
TGAGCGGATAACAATTTCACACAGGAAACAGCTATGACCATGATTACGCCAAGCGCGCAATTAACCCTCA
CTAAAGGGAACAAAAGCTGGAGCTGCAAGC
Features (pLannotate 1.2.2; 31 found; start..end, strand, type, name):
      5..231     +  promoter       RSV promoter: Rous sarcoma virus enhancer/promoter
    232..412     +  LTR            5' LTR (truncated): truncated 5' long terminal repeat (LTR) from HIV-1
    459..584     +  misc_feature   HIV-1 Ψ: packaging signal of human immunodeficiency virus type 1
    568..931     +  CDS            HIV-1 gag (fragment): gag protein from human immunodeficiency virus 1; gag
   1077..1310    +  misc_feature   RRE: The Rev response element (RRE) of HIV-1 allows for Rev-dependent mRNA export from the nucleus to the cytoplasm.
   1687..1713    +  CDS            Rev (fragment): human immunodeficiency virus 1 (HIV-1) Rev protein; rev; enhances nuclear export of unspliced and incompletely spliced viral mRNAs
   1720..1743    +  promoter       SV40 promoter (fragment): SV40 early promoter
   1744..1815    +  promoter       SV40 promoter (fragment): SV40 enhancer and early promoter
   1839..1974    +  rep_origin     SV40 ori: SV40 origin of replication
   2020..2616    +  CDS            PuroR (fragment): puromycin N-acetyltransferase; pac from Streptomyces; confers resistance to puromycin
   2665..2782    +  misc_feature   cPPT/CTS: central polypurine tract and central termination sequence of HIV-1
   2847..2913    +  CDS            small t antigen (fragment): SV40 (simian virus 40) small t antigen
   2920..4098    +  promoter       EF-1α promoter: strong constitutive promoter for human elongation factor EF-1α
   4115..5116    +  CDS            ZIC4: ZIC4_HUMAN - Experimental evidence at transcript level: Swiss-Prot protein existence level 2. Binds to DNA. From Homo sapiens (Human).
   5132..5185    +  promoter       U6 promoter (fragment): RNA polymerase III promoter for human U6 snRNA
   5227..5815    +  misc_feature   WPRE: woodchuck hepatitis virus posttranscriptional regulatory element
   5866..5885    +  misc_feature   cPPT/CTS (fragment): central polypurine tract and central termination sequence of HIV-1
   5887..6120    +  LTR            3' LTR (ΔU3): self-inactivating 3' long terminal repeat (LTR) from HIV-1
   6198..6319    +  polyA_signal   SV40 poly(A) signal: SV40 polyadenylation signal
   6359..6494    +  rep_origin     SV40 ori: SV40 origin of replication
   6515..6533    -  promoter       T7 promoter: promoter for bacteriophage T7 RNA polymerase
   6541..6696    +  CDS            lacZα (fragment): LacZα fragment of β-galactosidase; lacZ fragment
   6701..7129    +  rep_origin     f1 ori (sequence partly withheld): f1 bacteriophage origin of replication; arrow indicates direction of (+) strand synthesis
   7182..7286    +  promoter       AmpR promoter: bla
   7287..8147    +  CDS            AmpR: β-lactamase; bla; confers resistance to ampicillin, carbenicillin, and related antibiotics
   8318..8906    +  rep_origin     ori: high-copy-number ColE1/pMB1/pBR322/pUC origin of replication
   9089..9181    +  CDS            lacI (fragment): lac repressor; lacI; The lac repressor binds to the lac operator to inhibit transcription in E. coli. This inhibition can be relieved by adding lactose or isopropyl-β-D-thiogalactopyranoside (IPTG).
   9194..9215    +  protein_bind   CAP binding site: CAP binding activates transcription in the presence of cAMP. E. coli catabolite activator protein
   9230..9260    +  promoter       lac promoter: promoter for the E. coli lac operon
   9268..9284    +  protein_bind   lac operator: The lac repressor binds to the lac operator to inhibit transcription in E. coli. This inhibition can be relieved by adding lactose or isopropyl-β-D-thiogalactopyranoside (IPTG). lac repressor encoded by lacI
   9329..9347    +  promoter       T3 promoter: promoter for bacteriophage T3 RNA polymerase
