[The description below was written by a language model from this plasmid's Addgene catalogue record and pLannotate feature annotations shown in this document.]
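Description:
TFORF0850 is a third-generation-style, self-inactivating lentiviral expression plasmid built on the pLX_TRC317 backbone and carrying the human transcription factor ZIC4 as its open reading frame. It belongs to a barcoded transcription factor ORF collection in which each clone carries a unique 24-bp barcode, so that the factor delivered to a cell can be identified in pooled overexpression screens. In bacteria the plasmid replicates from a high-copy ColE1/pUC-type origin and is selected with ampicillin through β-lactamase. An f1 origin and remnants of a lac/lacZα cloning region with T7 and T3 promoters are also present in the backbone. The depositor warns that recombination can occur, as is common with LTR-containing plasmids.

The viral genome is transcribed from an RSV promoter fused to a truncated HIV-1 5' LTR, followed by the Ψ packaging signal, a gag fragment, the RRE for Rev-dependent nuclear export, and a cPPT/CTS. It ends in a ΔU3 3' LTR that inactivates the LTR promoter after integration, with an SV40 poly(A) signal downstream. Within this unit, an SV40 early promoter drives puromycin N-acetyltransferase for selecting transduced mammalian cells. A separate EF-1α promoter drives constitutive expression of ZIC4. The annotated coding sequence spans about 1 kb, slightly shorter than the catalogued 1,106-bp insert, which presumably includes flanking sequence. A WPRE downstream of the ORF enhances transcript stability and expression. The barcode itself is not annotated in the feature table. It may lie in the short interval between the ORF and the WPRE, where only a small U6 promoter fragment is called, but the record does not confirm this. No epitope tag or fluorescent reporter is annotated.
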