Addgene plasmid #142218: TFORF0850
Purpose: Lentiviral vector for overexpressing transcription factor ORFs with unique 24-bp barcodes. Barcodes facilitate identification of transcription factors in pooled screens.
Depositing lab: Feng Zhang. Depositing organization: Broad Institute. Publication: A transcription factor atlas of directed differentiation. Joung J, Ma S, Tay T, Geiger-Schuller KR, Kirchgatterer PC, Verdine VK, Guo B, Arias-Garcia MA, Allen WE, Singh A, Kuksenko O, Abudayyeh OO, Gootenberg JS, Fu Z, Macrae RK, Buenrostro JD, Regev A, Zhang F. Cell. 2023 Jan 5;186(1):209-229.e26. doi: 10.1016/j.cell.2022.11.026. PubMed 36608654.
Backbone
  Vector backbone: pLX_TRC317
  Backbone manufacturer: Broad Institute Genetic Perturbation Platform
  Backbone size w/o insert (bp): 8264
  Vector type: Mammalian Expression, Lentiviral
  Selectable markers: Puromycin
Growth in bacteria
  Bacterial resistance: Ampicillin, 100 μg/mL
  Growth temperature: 37°C
  Growth strain: NEB Stable
  Copy number: High Copy
Gene/Insert
  Gene/Insert name: ZIC4
  Species: H. sapiens (human)
  Insert size (bp): 1106
  Entrez Gene: ZIC4 (a.k.a. FLJ42609, FLJ45833)
  Promoter: EF1a
  Cloning method: Unknown
  Sequencing primers: 5′ GGGTGGAGACTGAAGTTAGGCCAG; 3′ CACATAGCGTAAAAGGAGCAACATAG
Terms and licenses: Academic/Nonprofit Terms; Industry Terms: Not Available to Industry
Depositor comments: NM_032153,ENST00000383075,ENST00000484399,ENST00000473123 . The transcription factor ORF portion of this plasmid was synthesized by Genewiz. Please test multiple small colonies in case of plasmid recombination. To make this collection available in a timely manner, a portion of this collection was not fully sequenced by Addgene. If an Addgene verified full plasmid sequence is not available, please contact us prior to placing an order to request the full sequence.
How to cite: TFORF0850 was a gift from Feng Zhang (Addgene plasmid # 142218 ; http://n2t.net/addgene:142218 ; RRID:Addgene_142218)
