>Addgene plasmid #142218 | TFORF0850 | depositor partial sequence | sequence record 278792 | Insert
ACCGCCACCATGAGATACAAGACATCCTTGGTGATGAGGAAACGATTACGGCTTTACCGAAACACTCTTA
AAGAGTCAAGTAGCAGCTCTGGACACCATGGCCCCCAGCTCACCGCCGCCTCCAGCCCCTCGGTGTTCCC
GGGCCTCCACGAGGAGCCTCCCCAGGCCTCCCCCAGCCGTCCTTTGAATGGACTCCTGCGTCTGGGGCTC
CCTGGAGACATGTACGCGCGGCCGGAGCCCTTCCCGCCAGGGCCTGCGGCCCGCAGCGACGCCCTGGCAG
CTGCCGCAGCCCTGCATGGCTACGGGGGCATGAACCTGACGGTGAACCTCGCTGCGCCCCACGGTCCTGG
CGCTTTCTTCCGCTACATGCGCCAGCCCATCAAACAGGAGCTCATCTGCAAGTGGCTGGCGGCCGACGGC
ACCGCGACCCCGAGCCTCTGCTCCAAAACTTTCAGCACCATGCACGAGCTGGTCACGCACGTCACCGTGG
AGCACGTCGGCGGCCCGGAACAGGCCAACCACATTTGCTTCTGGGAGGAGTGTCCGCGCCAGGGAAAGCC
CTTCAAAGCCAAATACAAACTTGTAAATCACATCCGCGTGCACACGGGCGAGAAGCCCTTCCCTTGTCCT
TTCCCGGGGTGTGGGAAGGTCTTTGCTAGATCAGAAAATCTCAAAATACACAAACGAACTCACACAGGCG
AGAAGCCCTTCAGATGCGAGTTCGAGGGCTGCGAGCGGCGCTTCGCCAACAGCAGCGACCGTAAGAAGCA
TTCGCACGTGCACACTAGCGACAAGCCATACACGTGCAAGGTGCGGGGCTGCGACAAGTGCTACACGCAC
CCCAGCTCGCTGCGTAAGCACATGAAGGTGCACGGGCGCTCGCCGCCGCCCAGCTCTGGCTACGATTCGG
CTACACCGTCTGCCCTCGTGTCGCCCTCGTCGGACTGCGGCCACAAGTCCCAGGTGGCCTCCTCGGCGGC
GGTGGCGGCGCGTACCGCCGACTTGAGCGAATAGTAATGAACTAGTCCGTAACTTGAAAGTATTTCGATT
TCTTGGCTTTATATATCTTGTGGAAAGGACGAAGGAGTACTGGAGAAACGTGCGCC
