>Addgene plasmid #142218 | TFORF0850 | depositor partial sequence | sequence record 278793 | Barcode
AGGAGTACTGGAGAAACGTGCGCC
